Addgene plasmid #197098: pMAT_CD28ICD
Purpose: This plasmid contains the coding sequence for the intracellular domain of CD28. Digest this insert and add it to pHR_pSFFV_scFVCD19_CD8a_CD3zP2AEGFP
Depositing lab: Wendell Lim. Depositing organization: University of California, San Francisco (UCSF). Publication: Decoding CAR T cell phenotype using combinatorial signaling motif libraries and machine learning. Daniels KG, Wang S, Simic MS, Bhargava HK, Capponi S, Tonai Y, Yu W, Bianco S, Lim WA. Science. 2022 Dec 16;378(6625):1194-1200. doi: 10.1126/science.abq0225. Epub 2022 Dec 8. PubMed 36480602.
Backbone
  Vector backbone: pMAT
  Backbone manufacturer: Thermofisher
  Vector type: Mammalian Expression
Growth in bacteria
  Bacterial resistance: Ampicillin, 100 μg/mL
  Growth temperature: 37°C
  Growth strain: DH5alpha
  Copy number: High Copy
Gene/Insert
  Gene/Insert name: This plasmid contains the coding sequence for the intracellular domain of CD28.
  Species: H. sapiens (human)
Resource information
  A portion of this plasmid was derived from a plasmid made by: CD8a hinge and transmembrane domain: Provided by Michael Milone and Dr. Carl June UPENN.
Terms and licenses: Academic/Nonprofit Terms; Industry Terms: Not Available to Industry
How to cite: pMAT_CD28ICD was a gift from Wendell Lim (Addgene plasmid # 197098 ; http://n2t.net/addgene:197098 ; RRID:Addgene_197098)
