[The description below was written by a language model from this plasmid's Addgene catalogue record and pLannotate feature annotations shown in this document.]
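Description:
pMAT_CD28ICD is a small (about 2.6 kb) gene-synthesis carrier plasmid built on the commercial pMAT backbone. It serves as a donor of the coding sequence for the intracellular domain of human CD28. It is propagated in E. coli as a high-copy plasmid through a ColE1/pUC-type origin and selected with ampicillin through the β-lactamase gene and its native promoter. The remaining annotated backbone elements are short remnants: fragments of an M13 origin, lacZα, lacI and an RSF origin, none of which is likely to be functional in this context.

The payload is a CD28 fragment of roughly 130 bp, corresponding to the cytoplasmic costimulatory tail of the receptor, which contributes to T-cell activation, proliferation, cytokine production and survival. It is flanked on both sides by fragments of a pUC-type multiple cloning site, and a T7 promoter lies upstream. Although the catalogue lists the vector type as mammalian expression, the feature table shows no mammalian promoter, polyadenylation signal or eukaryotic selection marker, so the plasmid is a cloning intermediate rather than an expression construct.

According to the record, the insert is meant to be excised by restriction digestion and transferred into a lentiviral pHR vector. That vector uses an SFFV promoter to drive an anti-CD19 scFv chimeric antigen receptor with a CD8α hinge and transmembrane region, a CD3ζ signalling domain and a P2A-linked EGFP reporter. Adding the CD28 domain provides the receptor's costimulatory module. The plasmid comes from work on how combinations of signalling motifs shape CAR T cell phenotype. The record does not state which restriction sites are used for the transfer.
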