Features (pLannotate 1.2.2; 11 found; start..end, strand, type, name):
      3..134     -  rep_origin     M13 ori (fragment): M13 bacteriophage origin of replication; arrow indicates direction of (+) strand synthesis
    155..311     -  CDS            lacZα (fragment): LacZα fragment of β-galactosidase; lacZ fragment
    320..338     +  promoter       T7 promoter: promoter for bacteriophage T7 RNA polymerase
    369..385     +  misc_feature   MCS (fragment): pUC18/19 multiple cloning site
    412..540     +  CDS            CD28 (fragment): CD28_HUMAN - Experimental evidence at protein level: Swiss-Prot protein existence level 1. Involved in T-cell activation, the induction of cell proliferation and cytokine production and promotion of T-cell survival. Enhances the production of IL4 and IL10 in T-cells in conjunction with TCR/CD3 ligation and CD40L costimulation (PubMed:8617933). Isoform 3 enhances CD40L-mediated activation of NF-kappa-B and kinases MAPK8 and PAK2 in T-cells (PubMed:15067037). From Homo sapiens (Human).
    579..594     +  misc_feature   MCS (fragment): pUC18/19 multiple cloning site
    617..664     -  CDS            lacI (fragment): lac repressor; lacI; The lac repressor binds to the lac operator to inhibit transcription in E. coli. This inhibition can be relieved by adding lactose or isopropyl-β-D-thiogalactopyranoside (IPTG).
    701..741     -  rep_origin     RSF ori (fragment): Plasmids containing the RSF 1030 origin of replication can be propagated in E. coli cells that contain additional plasmids with compatible origins.
    819..1407    -  rep_origin     ori: high-copy-number ColE1/pMB1/pBR322/pUC origin of replication
   1578..2438    -  CDS            AmpR: β-lactamase; bla; confers resistance to ampicillin, carbenicillin, and related antibiotics
   2439..2543    -  promoter       AmpR promoter: bla
>Addgene plasmid #197098 | pMAT_CD28ICD | addgene full sequence | sequence record 386835 | Addgene NGS Result
CTAAATTGTAAGCGTTAATATTTTGTTAAAATTCGCGTTAAATTTTTGTTAAATCAGCTCATTTTTTAAC
CAATAGGCCGAAATCGGCAAAATCCCTTATAAATCAAAAGAATAGACCGAGATAGGGTTGAGTGGCCGCT
ACAGGGCGCTCCCATTCGCCATTCAGGCTGCGCAACTGTTGGGAAGGGCGTTTCGGTGCGGGCCTCTTCG
CTATTACGCCAGCTGGCGAAAGGGGGATGTGCTGCAAGGCGATTAAGTTGGGTAACGCCAGGGTTTTCCC
AGTCACGACGTTGTAAAACGACGGCCAGTGAGCGCGACGTAATACGACTCACTATAGGGCGAATTGGCGG
AAGGCCGTCAAGGCCGCATCGGTACCCGGGGATCCACCTGCAACACTCCGGATCAGGATCTTGGGTCCGA
AGCAAGAGAAGCAGACTGCTGCACAGCGACTACATGAACATGACCCCTAGACGGCCCGGACCTACCAGAA
AGCACTACCAGCCTTACGCTCCTCCTAGAGACTTCGCCGCCTACAGATCTGGCTCCGGATCAGGATCCGG
CAGTGGTACAAGGCAGGTGGATCCTCTAGAGTCGCTGGGCCTCATGGGCCTTCCGCTCACTGCCCGCTTT
CCAGTCGGGAAACCTGTCGTGCCAGCTGCATTAACATGGTCATAGCTGTTTCCTTGCGTATTGGGCGCTC
TCCGCTTCCTCGCTCACTGACTCGCTGCGCTCGGTCGTTCGGGTAAAGCCTGGGGTGCCTAATGAGCAAA
AGGCCAGCAAAAGGCCAGGAACCGTAAAAAGGCCGCGTTGCTGGCGTTTTTCCATAGGCTCCGCCCCCCT
GACGAGCATCACAAAAATCGACGCTCAAGTCAGAGGTGGCGAAACCCGACAGGACTATAAAGATACCAGG
CGTTTCCCCCTGGAAGCTCCCTCGTGCGCTCTCCTGTTCCGACCCTGCCGCTTACCGGATACCTGTCCGC
CTTTCTCCCTTCGGGAAGCGTGGCGCTTTCTCATAGCTCACGCTGTAGGTATCTCAGTTCGGTGTAGGTC
GTTCGCTCCAAGCTGGGCTGTGTGCACGAACCCCCCGTTCAGCCCGACCGCTGCGCCTTATCCGGTAACT
ATCGTCTTGAGTCCAACCCGGTAAGACACGACTTATCGCCACTGGCAGCAGCCACTGGTAACAGGATTAG
CAGAGCGAGGTATGTAGGCGGTGCTACAGAGTTCTTGAAGTGGTGGCCTAACTACGGCTACACTAGAAGA
ACAGTATTTGGTATCTGCGCTCTGCTGAAGCCAGTTACCTTCGGAAAAAGAGTTGGTAGCTCTTGATCCG
GCAAACAAACCACCGCTGGTAGCGGTGGTTTTTTTGTTTGCAAGCAGCAGATTACGCGCAGAAAAAAAGG
ATCTCAAGAAGATCCTTTGATCTTTTCTACGGGGTCTGACGCTCAGTGGAACGAAAACTCACGTTAAGGG
ATTTTGGTCATGAGATTATCAAAAAGGATCTTCACCTAGATCCTTTTAAATTAAAAATGAAGTTTTAAAT
CAATCTAAAGTATATATGAGTAAACTTGGTCTGACAGTTACCAATGCTTAATCAGTGAGGCACCTATCTC
AGCGATCTGTCTATTTCGTTCATCCATAGTTGCCTGACTCCCCGTCGTGTAGATAACTACGATACGGGAG
GGCTTACCATCTGGCCCCAGTGCTGCAATGATACCGCGAGAACCACGCTCACCGGCTCCAGATTTATCAG
CAATAAACCAGCCAGCCGGAAGGGCCGAGCGCAGAAGTGGTCCTGCAACTTTATCCGCCTCCATCCAGTC
TATTAATTGTTGCCGGGAAGCTAGAGTAAGTAGTTCGCCAGTTAATAGTTTGCGCAACGTTGTTGCCATT
GCTACAGGCATCGTGGTGTCACGCTCGTCGTTTGGTATGGCTTCATTCAGCTCCGGTTCCCAACGATCAA
GGCGAGTTACATGATCCCCCATGTTGTGCAAAAAAGCGGTTAGCTCCTTCGGTCCTCCGATCGTTGTCAG
AAGTAAGTTGGCCGCAGTGTTATCACTCATGGTTATGGCAGCACTGCATAATTCTCTTACTGTCATGCCA
TCCGTAAGATGCTTTTCTGTGACTGGTGAGTACTCAACCAAGTCATTCTGAGAATAGTGTATGCGGCGAC
CGAGTTGCTCTTGCCCGGCGTCAATACGGGATAATACCGCGCCACATAGCAGAACTTTAAAAGTGCTCAT
CATTGGAAAACGTTCTTCGGGGCGAAAACTCTCAAGGATCTTACCGCTGTTGAGATCCAGTTCGATGTAA
CCCACTCGTGCACCCAACTGATCTTCAGCATCTTTTACTTTCACCAGCGTTTCTGGGTGAGCAAAAACAG
GAAGGCAAAATGCCGCAAAAAAGGGAATAAGGGCGACACGGAAATGTTGAATACTCATACTCTTCCTTTT
TCAATATTATTGAAGCATTTATCAGGGTTATTGTCTCATGAGCGGATACATATTTGAATGTATTTAGAAA
AATAAACAAATAGGGGTTCCGCGCACATTTCCCCGAAAAGTGCCAC
